Addgene plasmid #204118: pBP-T_ECK120033737
Purpose: Type 0 terminator part
Depositing lab: Mikhail Shapiro. Depositing organization: California Institute of Technology.
Backbone
  Vector backbone: pSB1C3
  Backbone manufacturer: iGEM
  Vector type: Bacterial Expression
Growth in bacteria
  Bacterial resistance: Chloramphenicol, 25 μg/mL
  Growth temperature: 37°C
  Growth strain: NEB Stable
  Copy number: High Copy
Gene/Insert
  Gene/Insert name: ECK120033737 strong terminator
  Species: Synthetic
  Mutation: None
  Cloning method: Gibson Cloning
Terms and licenses: Academic/Nonprofit Terms; Industry Terms: Not Available to Industry
How to cite: pBP-T_ECK120033737 was a gift from Mikhail Shapiro (Addgene plasmid # 204118 ; http://n2t.net/addgene:204118 ; RRID:Addgene_204118)
