[The description below was written by a language model from this plasmid's Addgene catalogue record and pLannotate feature annotations shown in this document.]
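Description:
pBP-T_ECK120033737 is a small (about 2.1 kb) bacterial part-storage plasmid built on the iGEM pSB1C3 backbone. It carries a single modular element, the ECK120033737 strong transcription terminator, catalogued as a "Type 0 terminator part". That designation suggests it is one entry in a hierarchical or modular assembly toolkit, where basic parts are held in individual plasmids before being combined into larger transcription units. However, the record does not name the assembly scheme or describe the flanking sites or overhangs. The insert is listed as synthetic, unmutated, and introduced by Gibson cloning.

The plasmid is maintained at high copy in E. coli through a ColE1/pMB1/pUC-type origin. Selection is with chloramphenicol: a cat gene encoding chloramphenicol acetyltransferase is driven by its native cat promoter and followed by the phage lambda t0 terminator. The annotated feature table also shows a putative bacterial terminator and a his operon terminator lying between the resistance cassette and the origin. Such elements are typical of pSB1C3, where backbone terminators flank the cloning site to insulate it from read-through transcription.

The automated annotation does not label the ECK120033737 terminator itself, so its exact position cannot be stated from the feature table; it presumably sits in an unannotated stretch near these insulating terminators. Although the vector type is recorded as bacterial expression, no promoter-driven coding payload is annotated. The construct is best understood as a source of a strong terminator for ending transcription in engineered bacterial genetic circuits and expression cassettes.
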