Features (pLannotate 1.2.2; 6 found; start..end, strand, type, name):
    183..277     -  terminator     lambda t0 terminator: transcription terminator from phage lambda
    301..957     -  CDS            cat: CAT_ECOLX - Experimental evidence at protein level: Swiss-Prot protein existence level 1. This enzyme is an effector of chloramphenicol resistance in bacteria. From Escherichia coli. This protein is used as a marker in many commonly used cloning vectors, such as pACYC184.
    958..1055    -  promoter       cat promoter: promoter of the E. coli cat gene encoding chloramphenicol acetyltransferase
   1141..1184    -  terminator     bacterial terminator: putative bacterial transcription terminator
   1264..1321    +  terminator     his operon terminator: This putative transcriptin terminator from the E. coli his operon has a 2-bp deletion introduced during synthesis. Its efficiency has not been determined.
   1516..2104    -  rep_origin     ori: high-copy-number ColE1/pMB1/pBR322/pUC origin of replication
>Addgene plasmid #204118 | pBP-T_ECK120033737 | addgene full sequence | sequence record 418243 | Addgene NGS Result
GAAGATCCTTTGATCTTTTCTACGGGGTCTGACGCTCAGTGGAACGAAAACTCACGTTAAGGGATTTTGG
TCATGAGATTATCAAAAAGGATCTTCACCTAGATCCTTTTAAATTAAAAATGAAGTTTTAAATCAATCTA
AAGTATATATGAGTAAACTTGGTCTGACAGCTCGAGGCTTGGATTCTCACCAATAAAAAACGCCCGGCGG
CAACCGAGCGTTCTGAACAAATCCAGATGGAGTTCTGAGGTCATTACTGGATCTATCAACAGGAGTCCAA
GCGAGCTCGATATCAAATTACGCCCCGCCCTGCCACTCATCGCAGTACTGTTGTAATTCATTAAGCATTC
TGCCGACATGGAAGCCATCACAAACGGCATGATGAACCTGAATCGCCAGCGGCATCAGCACCTTGTCGCC
TTGCGTATAATATTTGCCCATGGTGAAAACGGGGGCGAAGAAGTTGTCCATATTGGCCACGTTTAAATCA
AAACTGGTGAAACTCACCCAGGGATTGGCTGACACGAAAAACATATTCTCAATAAACCCTTTAGGGAAAT
AGGCCAGGTTTTCACCGTAACACGCCACATCTTGCGAATATATGTGTAGAAACTGCCGGAAATCGTCGTG
GTATTCACTCCAGAGCGATGAAAACGTTTCAGTTTGCTCATGGAAAACGGTGTAACAAGGGTGAACACTA
TCCCATATCACCAGCTCACCGTCTTTCATTGCCATACGAAATTCCGGATGAGCATTCATCAGGCGGGCAA
GAATGTGAATAAAGGCCGGATAAAACTTGTGCTTATTTTTCTTTACGGTCTTTAAAAAGGCCGTAATATC
CAGCTGAACGGTCTGGTTATAGGTACATTGAGCAACTGACTGAAATGCCTCAAAATGTTCTTTACGATGC
CATTGGGATATATCAACGGTGGTATATCCAGTGATTTTTTTCTCCATTTTAGCTTCCTTAGCTCCTGAAA
ATCTCGATAACTCAAAAAATACGCCCGGTAGTGATCTTATTTCATTATGGTGAAAGTTGGAACCTCTTAC
GTGCCCGATCAACTCGAGTGCCACCTGACGTCTAAGAAACCATTATTATCATGACATTAACCTATAAAAA
TAGGCGTATCACGAGGCAGAATTTCAGATAAAAAAAATCCTTAGCTTTCGCTAAGGATGATTTCGGTCTC
ATCGAGGAAACACAGAAAAAAGCCCGCACCTGACAGTGCGGGCTTTTTTTTTCGACCAAAGGTGTTAGAG
ACCTCCGGCAAAAAAGGGCAAGGTGTCACCACCCTGCCCTTTTTCTTTAAAACCGAAAAGATTACTTCGC
GTTATGCAGGCTTCCTCGCTCACTGACTCGCTGCGCTCGGTCGTTCGGCTGCGGCGAGCGGTATCAGCTC
ACTCAAAGGCGGTAATACGGTTATCCACAGAATCAGGGGATAACGCAGGAAAGAACATGTGAGCAAAAGG
CCAGCAAAAGGCCAGGAACCGTAAAAAGGCCGCGTTGCTGGCGTTTTTCCACAGGCTCCGCCCCCCTGAC
GAGCATCACAAAAATCGACGCTCAAGTCAGAGGTGGCGAAACCCGACAGGACTATAAAGATACCAGGCGT
TTCCCCCTGGAAGCTCCCTCGTGCGCTCTCCTGTTCCGACCCTGCCGCTTACCGGATACCTGTCCGCCTT
TCTCCCTTCGGGAAGCGTGGCGCTTTCTCATAGCTCACGCTGTAGGTATCTCAGTTCGGTGTAGGTCGTT
CGCTCCAAGCTGGGCTGTGTGCACGAACCCCCCGTTCAGCCCGACCGCTGCGCCTTATCCGGTAACTATC
GTCTTGAGTCCAACCCGGTAAGACACGACTTATCGCCACTGGCAGCAGCCACTGGTAACAGGATTAGCAG
AGCGAGGTATGTAGGCGGTGCTACAGAGTTCTTGAAGTGGTGGCCTAACTACGGCTACACTAGAAGAACA
GTATTTGGTATCTGCGCTCTGCTGAAGCCAGTTACCTTCGGAAAAAGAGTTGGTAGCTCTTGATCCGGCA
AACAAACCACCGCTACCAGCGGTGGTTTTTTTGTTTGCAAGCAGCAGATTACGCGCAGAAAAAAAGGATC
TCAA
